Addgene plasmid #22350: pCI-MOR140-1
Depositing lab: Hiroaki Matsunami. Depositing organization: Duke University. Publication: Odor coding by a Mammalian receptor repertoire. Saito H, Chi Q, Zhuang H, Matsunami H, Mainland JD. Sci Signal. 2009 . 2(60):ra9. 10.1126/scisignal.2000016 PubMed 19261596.
Backbone
  Vector backbone: pCI
  Backbone manufacturer: Promega
  Backbone size w/o insert (bp): 4006
  Vector type: Mammalian Expression
Growth in bacteria
  Bacterial resistance: Ampicillin, 100 μg/mL
  Growth temperature: 37°C
  Growth strain: DH5alpha
  Copy number: Unknown
Gene/Insert
  Gene/Insert name: MOR140-1 (alt name: Mus musculus olfactory receptor 19)
  Species: M. musculus (mouse)
  Insert size (bp): 930
  GenBank ID: NM_146335
  Entrez Gene: Olfr19 (a.k.a. M12, MOR140-1, MTPCR15)
  Tag / fusion protein: Rho (N terminal on insert)
  Cloning method: Restriction Enzyme; 5′ cloning site NheI (not destroyed); 3′ cloning site NotI (not destroyed)
  Sequencing primers: 5′ T7; 3′ EBV-rev
Terms and licenses: Academic/Nonprofit Terms; Industry Terms: Not Available to Industry
How to cite: pCI-MOR140-1 was a gift from Hiroaki Matsunami (Addgene plasmid # 22350 ; http://n2t.net/addgene:22350 ; RRID:Addgene_22350)
