[The description below was written by a language model from this plasmid's Addgene catalogue record and pLannotate feature annotations shown in this document.]
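Description:
pCI-MOR140-1 is a mammalian expression plasmid built on the Promega pCI backbone that carries the mouse olfactory receptor MOR140-1 (Olfr19, Mus musculus olfactory receptor 19). The roughly 930 bp receptor coding sequence was inserted between the NheI and NotI sites, both of which are retained. It is fused at its N terminus to a Rho tag, a short rhodopsin-derived leader commonly added to odorant receptors to aid their surface expression and detection in heterologous cells. In bacteria the plasmid replicates from a high-copy ColE1/pUC-type origin and is selected with ampicillin through the β-lactamase gene and its own promoter. An f1 origin is also present and allows production of single-stranded DNA.

Expression of the receptor is driven by the human cytomegalovirus immediate-early enhancer and promoter. This is followed by a chimeric β-globin/immunoglobulin heavy chain intron, which generally improves transcript processing and expression level, and the transcript is terminated by an SV40 polyadenylation signal. A T7 promoter sits just upstream of the open reading frame, where it serves as a sequencing primer site and could support in vitro transcription. The automated annotation labels the coding region as the human odorant receptor OR7A17. This most likely reflects a best homology match in the annotation database, since the catalogue entry identifies the insert as the mouse gene. The short large T antigen, lacZα, bom and rop fragments are backbone remnants without a functional role.

The associated publication concerns odor coding across a mammalian receptor repertoire. This suggests the construct is one of a panel of receptor clones for transient expression in cultured cells to test odorant responses, although the record does not describe a specific assay.
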