Features (pLannotate 1.2.2; 14 found; start..end, strand, type, name):
    140..517     +  enhancer       CMV enhancer: human cytomegalovirus immediate early enhancer
    519..718     +  promoter       CMV promoter: human cytomegalovirus (CMV) immediate early promoter
    857..989     +  intron         chimeric intron: chimera between introns from human β-globin and immunoglobulin heavy chain genes
   1034..1052    +  promoter       T7 promoter: promoter for bacteriophage T7 RNA polymerase
   1133..2056    +  CDS            OR7A17: OR7AH_HUMAN - Experimental evidence at protein level: Swiss-Prot protein existence level 1. Odorant receptor. From Homo sapiens (Human).
   2086..2207    -  polyA_signal   SV40 poly(A) signal: SV40 polyadenylation signal
   2230..2298    -  CDS            large T antigen (fragment): large T antigen from SV40 (simian virus 40)
   2317..2384    +  CDS            lacZα (fragment): LacZα fragment of β-galactosidase; lacZ fragment
   2388..2816    +  rep_origin     f1 ori (sequence partly withheld): f1 bacteriophage origin of replication; arrow indicates direction of (+) strand synthesis
   2844..2943    -  misc_feature   bom (fragment): basis of mobility region from pBR322
   3045..3080    -  CDS            rop (fragment): Rop protein, which maintains plasmids at low copy number; rop
   3175..3279    +  promoter       AmpR promoter: bla
   3280..4140    +  CDS            AmpR: β-lactamase; bla; confers resistance to ampicillin, carbenicillin, and related antibiotics
   4311..4899    +  rep_origin     ori: high-copy-number ColE1/pMB1/pBR322/pUC origin of replication
>Addgene plasmid #22350 | pCI-MOR140-1 | depositor full sequence | sequence record 10259 | Author sequence
TCAATATTGGCCATTAGCCATATTATTCATTGGTTATATAGCATAAATCAATATTGGCTATTGGCCATTG
CATACGTTGTATCTATATCATAATATGTACATTTATATTGGCTCATGTCCAATATGACCGCCATGTTGGC
ATTGATTATTGACTAGTTATTAATAGTAATCAATTACGGGGTCATTAGTTCATAGCCCATATATGGAGTT
CCGCGTTACATAACTTACGGTAAATGGCCCGCCTGGCTGACCGCCCAACGACCCCCGCCCATTGACGTCA
ATAATGACGTATGTTCCCATAGTAACGCCAATAGGGACTTTCCATTGACGTCAATGGGTGGAGTATTTAC
GGTAAACTGCCCACTTGGCAGTACATCAAGTGTATCATATGCCAAGTCCGCCCCCTATTGACGTCAATGA
CGGTAAATGGCCCGCCTGGCATTATGCCCAGTACATGACCTTACGGGACTTTCCTACTTGGCAGTACATC
TACGTATTAGTCATCGCTATTACCATGGTGATGCGGTTTTGGCAGTACACCAATGGGCGTGGATAGCGGT
TTGACTCACGGGGATTTCCAAGTCTCCACCCCATTGACGTCAATGGGAGTTTGTTTTGGCACCAAAATCA
ACGGGACTTTCCAAAATGTCGTAATAACCCCGCCCCGTTGACGCAAATGGGCGGTAGGCGTGTACGGTGG
GAGGTCTATATAAGCAGAGCTCGTTTAGTGAACCGTCAGATCACTAGAAGCTTTATTGCGGTAGTTTATC
ACAGTTAAATTGCTAACGCAGTCAGTGCTTCTGACACAACAGTCTCGAACTTAAGCTGCAGAAGTTGGTC
GTGAGGCACTGGGCAGGTAAGTATCAAGGTTACAAGACAGGTTTAAGGAGACCAATAGAAACTGGGCTTG
TCGAGACAGAGAAGACTCTTGCGTTTCTGATAGGCACCTATTGGTCTTACTGACATCCACTTTGCCTTTC
TCTCCACAGGTGTCCACTCCCAGTTCAATTACAGCTCTTAAGGCTAGAGTACTTAATACGACTCACTATA
GGCTAGCATGAATGGCACAGAAGGCCCTAACTTCTACGTGCCCTTCTCCAATGCGACGGGTGTGGTACGC
GAATTCACGCGTATGGAGTTGAAAAATGACACACAAATTTCAAAATTTATTCTCCTGGGAATTTCAGAGG
ATCCTCTATGGCAACCTTTCCTTTTTGGACTATTTTTGTTCATGTACTTGGTCACTCTGCTTGGGAACCT
TCTCATTATCATTGCCACCATTACAGATTCCCATCTTCACACACCCATGTACTTCTTCCTTTCCAACCTG
TCCTTTGCAGACATCTGCTTTACTTCTGCTAGCATCCCAAAGATGCTAGTGAATATACAGACAAAGAACA
AGGTGATAACCTATGAAGGTTGCATTTCTCAAGTATTCTTTTTCATACTATTTGGAGTTTTAGATAACTT
TCTTCTAGCTGTGATGGCCTATGACCGATATGTGGCAATCTGTCACCCTCTGCACTATATGGTCATCATG
AACTGCCGCCTCTGTGGATTTTTAGTTTTGGGGTCTTGGGTCACAACAGCATTGAATTCCTTGCTGCAGA
GTTCAATGGCACTGCGGCTGTCCTTTTGTACAGACTTGAAAATTCCCCACTTTGTTTGTGAGCTTAATCA
ACTGGTACTACTTGCCTGTAATGACACCTTTCCTAATGACATGGTGATGTACTTTGCAGCTATACTGCTG
GGTGGTGGTCCTCTTGCTGGCATCCTTTACTCTTATTCTAAGATAGTTTCCTCCATACGTGCAATCTCAT
CATCACAGGGGAAGTACAAAGCATTCTCCACCTGTGCATCCCACCTCTCAGTTGTTTCATTATTCTATTC
TACACTCTTGGGTGTGTATCTTAGTTCTTCTTTTACACAAAACTCACACTCAACTGCACGAGCATCTGTT
ATGTACAGTGTGGTCACCCCCATGTTGAACCCATTCATCTATAGTTTGAGGAATAAGGACCTAATGGGAG
CTCTGAGAAGACTCTTAAGAAGGAAGTCATGAGCGGCCGCTTCGAGCAGACATGATAAGATACATTGATG
AGTTTGGACAAACCACAACTAGAATGCAGTGAAAAAAATGCTTTATTTGTGAAATTTGTGATGCTATTGC
TTTATTTGTAACCATTATAAGCTGCAATAAACAAGTTAACAACAACAATTGCATTCATTTTATGTTTCAG
GTTCAGGGGGAGATGTGGGAGGTTTTTTAAAGCAAGTAAAACCTCTACAAATGTGGTAAAATCGATAAGG
ATCCGGGCTGGCGTAATAGCGAAGAGGCCCGCACCGATCGCCCTTCCCAACAGTTGCGCAGCCTGAATGG
CGAATGG
[124 nt withheld, positions 2388-2511]
C
[91 nt withheld, positions 2513-2603]
A
[49 nt withheld, positions 2605-2653]
CCTTTGACGTTGGAGTCCACGTTCTTT
[37 nt withheld, positions 2681-2717]
ACCCTATCTCGGTCTATTCTTTTGATTTATAAGGGATTTTGCCGATTTCGGCCTATTGGTTAAAAAATGA
GCTGATTTAACAAAAATTTAACGCGAATTTTAACAAAATATTAACGCTTACAATTTCCTGATGCGGTATT
TTCTCCTTACGCATCTGTGCGGTATTTCACACCGCATATGGTGCACTCTCAGTACAATCTGCTCTGATGC
CGCATAGTTAAGCCAGCCCCGACACCCGCCAACACCCGCTGACGCGCCCTGACGGGCTTGTCTGCTCCCG
GCATCCGCTTACAGACAAGCTGTGACCGTCTCCGGGAGCTGCATGTGTCAGAGGTTTTCACCGTCATCAC
CGAAACGCGCGAGACGAAAGGGCCTCGTGATACGCCTATTTTTATAGGTTAATGTCATGATAATAATGGT
TTCTTAGACGTCAGGTGGCACTTTTCGGGGAAATGTGCGCGGAACCCCTATTTGTTTATTTTTCTAAATA
CATTCAAATATGTATCCGCTCATGAGACAATAACCCTGATAAATGCTTCAATAATATTGAAAAAGGAAGA
GTATGAGTATTCAACATTTCCGTGTCGCCCTTATTCCCTTTTTTGCGGCATTTTGCCTTCCTGTTTTTGC
TCACCCAGAAACGCTGGTGAAAGTAAAAGATGCTGAAGATCAGTTGGGTGCACGAGTGGGTTACATCGAA
CTGGATCTCAACAGCGGTAAGATCCTTGAGAGTTTTCGCCCCGAAGAACGTTTTCCAATGATGAGCACTT
TTAAAGTTCTGCTATGTGGCGCGGTATTATCCCGTATTGACGCCGGGCAAGAGCAACTCGGTCGCCGCAT
ACACTATTCTCAGAATGACTTGGTTGAGTACTCACCAGTCACAGAAAAGCATCTTACGGATGGCATGACA
GTAAGAGAATTATGCAGTGCTGCCATAACCATGAGTGATAACACTGCGGCCAACTTACTTCTGACAACGA
TCGGAGGACCGAAGGAGCTAACCGCTTTTTTGCACAACATGGGGGATCATGTAACTCGCCTTGATCGTTG
GGAACCGGAGCTGAATGAAGCCATACCAAACGACGAGCGTGACACCACGATGCCTGTAGCAATGGCAACA
ACGTTGCGCAAACTATTAACTGGCGAACTACTTACTCTAGCTTCCCGGCAACAATTAATAGACTGGATGG
AGGCGGATAAAGTTGCAGGACCACTTCTGCGCTCGGCCCTTCCGGCTGGCTGGTTTATTGCTGATAAATC
TGGAGCCGGTGAGCGTGGGTCTCGCGGTATCATTGCAGCACTGGGGCCAGATGGTAAGCCCTCCCGTATC
GTAGTTATCTACACGACGGGGAGTCAGGCAACTATGGATGAACGAAATAGACAGATCGCTGAGATAGGTG
CCTCACTGATTAAGCATTGGTAACTGTCAGACCAAGTTTACTCATATATACTTTAGATTGATTTAAAACT
TCATTTTTAATTTAAAAGGATCTAGGTGAAGATCCTTTTTGATAATCTCATGACCAAAATCCCTTAACGT
GAGTTTTCGTTCCACTGAGCGTCAGACCCCGTAGAAAAGATCAAAGGATCTTCTTGAGATCCTTTTTTTC
TGCGCGTAATCTGCTGCTTGCAAACAAAAAAACCACCGCTACCAGCGGTGGTTTGTTTGCCGGATCAAGA
GCTACCAACTCTTTTTCCGAAGGTAACTGGCTTCAGCAGAGCGCAGATACCAAATACTGTTCTTCTAGTG
TAGCCGTAGTTAGGCCACCACTTCAAGAACTCTGTAGCACCGCCTACATACCTCGCTCTGCTAATCCTGT
TACCAGTGGCTGCTGCCAGTGGCGATAAGTCGTGTCTTACCGGGTTGGACTCAAGACGATAGTTACCGGA
TAAGGCGCAGCGGTCGGGCTGAACGGGGGGTTCGTGCACACAGCCCAGCTTGGAGCGAACGACCTACACC
GAACTGAGATACCTACAGCGTGAGCTATGAGAAAGCGCCACGCTTCCCGAAGGGAGAAAGGCGGACAGGT
ATCCGGTAAGCGGCAGGGTCGGAACAGGAGAGCGCACGAGGGAGCTTCCAGGGGGAAACGCCTGGTATCT
TTATAGTCCTGTCGGGTTTCGCCACCTCTGACTTGAGCGTCGATTTTTGTGATGCTCGTCAGGGGGGCGG
AGCCTATGGAAAAACGCCAGCAACGCGGCCTTTTTACGGTTCCTGGCCTTTTGCTGGCCTTTTGCTCACA
TGGCTCGACAGATCT
