>Addgene plasmid #22350 | pCI-MOR140-1 | addgene partial sequence | sequence record 28183 | 22350 with T7
CTACTTCTACGTGCCCTTCTCCAATGCGACGGGTGTGGTACGCGAATTCACGCGTATGGAGTTGAAAAAT
GACACACAAATTTCAAAATTTATTCTCCTGGGAATTTCAGAGGATCCTCTATGGCAACCTTTCCTTTTTG
GACTATTTTTGTTCATGTACTTGGTCACTCTGCTTGGGAACCTTCTCATTATCATTGCCACCATTACAGA
TTCCCATCTTCACACACCCATGTACTTCTTCCTTTCCAACCTGTCCTTTGCAGACATCTGCTTTACTTCT
GCTAGCATCCCAAAGATGCTAGTGAATATACAGACAAAGAACAAGGTGATAACCTATGAAGGTTGCATTT
CTCAAGTATTCTTTTTCATACTATTTGGAGTTTTAGATAACTTTCTTCTAGCTGTGATGGCCTATGACCG
ATATGTGGCAATCTGTCACCCTCTGCACTATATGGTCATCATGAACTGCCGCCTCTGTGGATTTTTAGTT
TTGGGGTCTTGGGTCACAACAGCATTGAATTCCTTGCTGCAGAGTTCAATGGCACTGCGGCTGTCCTTTT
GTACAGACTTGAAAATTCCCCACTTTGTTTGTGAGCTTAATCAACTGGTACTACTTGCCTGTAATGACAC
CTTTCCTAATGACATGGTGATGTACTTTGCAGCTATACTGCTGGGTGGTGGTCCTCTTGCTGGCATCCTT
TACTCTTATTCTAAGATAGTTTCCTCCATACGTGCAATCTCATCATCACAGGGGAAGTACAAAGCATTCT
CCACCTGTGCATCCCACCTCTCAGTTGTTTCATTATTCTATTCTACACTCTTGGGTGTGTATCTTAGTTT
CTTCCTTTTACACAAAACTCACACTCAACC
